Addgene plasmid #54994: mCherry-ATG3-N-18
Purpose: Localization: Membrane Receptor, Excitation: 587, Emission: 610
Depositing lab: Michael Davidson. Depositing organization: Florida State University, Tallahassee.
Backbone
  Vector backbone: mCherry-N1
  Backbone size w/o insert (bp): 4750
  Vector type: Mammalian Expression
  Selectable markers: Neomycin (select with G418)
Growth in bacteria
  Bacterial resistance: Kanamycin, 50 μg/mL
  Growth temperature: 37°C
  Growth strain: DH5alpha
  Copy number: High Copy
Gene/Insert
  Gene/Insert name: ATG3 (alt name: NM_026402.3)
  Species: M. musculus (mouse)
  Entrez Gene: ATG3 (a.k.a. APG3, APG3-LIKE, APG3L, PC3-96, hApg3)
  Promoter: CMV
  Tag / fusion protein: mCherry (C terminal on backbone)
  Cloning method: Unknown
  Sequencing primers: 5′ CMV-F; 3′ SV40pA-R
Terms and licenses: Academic/Nonprofit Terms; Industry Terms: Not Available to Industry
Depositor comments: . Excitation = 587; Emission = 610
How to cite: mCherry-ATG3-N-18 was a gift from Michael Davidson (Addgene plasmid # 54994 ; http://n2t.net/addgene:54994 ; RRID:Addgene_54994)
