[The description below was written by a language model from this plasmid's Addgene catalogue record.]
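Description:
mCherry-ATG3-N-18 is a mammalian expression plasmid built on the mCherry-N1 backbone (about 4.75 kb without the insert). It expresses ATG3 as a fusion to the red fluorescent protein mCherry. The insert is listed as mouse (M. musculus) ATG3, with a RefSeq mRNA accession given as the alternative name, although the linked gene entry carries human-style aliases, so the species assignment should be checked against the sequence. Transcription is driven by the CMV immediate-early promoter, a strong constitutive promoter in most mammalian cell lines. The use of an SV40 polyA reverse sequencing primer implies an SV40 polyadenylation signal downstream of the fusion. In the N1 configuration, the gene of interest sits upstream of the fluorescent protein, so mCherry is attached to the C terminus of ATG3. The "18" in the name probably denotes the length of the linker between the two, but the record does not say so.

The plasmid is propagated in E. coli at high copy number under kanamycin selection. It also carries a neomycin resistance marker, which allows stable mammalian transfectants to be selected with G418. No feature table is provided, so the origins of replication and other backbone elements are not documented here, and the cloning method is recorded as unknown.

The construct is intended as a fluorescence imaging reagent for following ATG3 localization in live or fixed cells, with mCherry excitation at 587 nm and emission at 610 nm. ATG3 is generally known as the E2-like enzyme that lipidates ATG8/LC3 family proteins during autophagy. The catalogue's localization label of "Membrane Receptor" is therefore the depositor's own category and does not describe the protein's function.
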