>Addgene plasmid #54994 | mCherry-ATG3-N-18 | depositor partial sequence | sequence record 85381 | insert sequence
ATCCGCTAGCGCTACCGGACTCAGATCTCGAGGCCACCATGCAGAATGTGATCAACACGGTGAAGGGAAA
GGCTCTGGAAGTGGCCGAGTACCTGACCCCGGTCCTCAAGGAATCAAAATTTAAGGAAACGGGTGTAATC
ACTCCAGAAGAGTTTGTGGCAGCTGGAGATCACTTAGTCCACCACTGTCCAACATGGCAATGGGCTACAG
GGGAAGAATTGAAAGTGAAGGCATATCTTCCGACAGACAAACAATTTTTGGTAACCAAAAATGTTCCATG
CTACAAGCGGTGTAAACAGATGGAGTATTCGGATGAATTGGAAGCTATCATTGAAGAAGATGATGGTGAT
GGGGGATGGGTAGATACATATCACAACACAGGTATTACAGGAATTACTGAAGCAGTTAAGGAGATTACAC
TGGAAAGCAAGGACAGTATAAAACTCCAAGATTGCTCAGCACTGTGTGATGAAGAAGACGAGGAAGATGA
AGGGGAAGCTGCAGACATGGAAGAATATGAAGAGAGTGGATTGTTGGAAACAGATGAGGCTACCCTAGAC
ACAAGGAAAATAGTGGAAGCCTGCAAAGCTAAGGCTGACGCTGGAGGTGAAGATGCTATTTTACAAACGA
GAACATACGATCTGTACATCACTTACGACAAATATTACCAGACACCACGGCTATGGTTGTTTGGCTATGA
TGAGCAACGGCAGCCTTTAACAGTTGAGCACATGTATGAAGACATCAGTCAAGATCATGTGAAGAAAACA
GTGACCATTGAAAACCATCCTCATCTCCCACCACCTCCTATGTGTTCAGTTCACCCATGCAGGCATGCTG
AAGTGATGAAGAAAATTATTGAGACAGTTGCAGAAGGCGGGGGAGAGCTTGGTGTTCATATGTATCTTTT
AATTTTTTTGAAATTTGTTCAAGCTGTCATTCCAACAATAGAATATGACTACACAAGACACTTCACAATG
GGCAGCGCATCCGGCGGAAGCGGAAGCGGACCGGTCGCCACCATGGTGAGCAAGGGCGAGGAGGATAACA
TGGCCATCATCAAGGAGTTCATGCGCTTCAAGGTGCACATGGAGGGCTCCGTGAACGGCCACGAGTTCGA
GATCGAGGGCGAGGGCGAGGGCCGCCCCTACGAGGGCACCCAGACCGCCAAGCTGAAGGTGACCAAGGGT
GGCCCCCTGCCCTTCGCCTGGGACATCCTGTCCCCTCAGTTCATGTACGGCTCCAAGGCCTACGTGAAGC
ACCCCGCCGACATCCCCGACTACTTGAAGCTGTCCTTCCCCGAGGGCTTCAAGTGGGAGCGCGTGATGAA
CTTCGAGGACGGCGGCGTGGTGACCGTGACCCAGGACTCCTCCCTGCAGGACGGCGAGTTCATCTACAAG
GTGAAGCTGCGCGGCACCAACTTCCCCTCCGACGGCCCCGTAATGCAGAAGAAGACCATGGGCTGGGAGG
CCTCCTCCGAGCGGATGTACCCCGAGGACGGCGCCCTGAAGGGCGAGATCAAGCAGAGGCTGAAGCTGAA
GGACGGCGGCCACTACGACGCTGAGGTCAAGACCACCTACAAGGCCAAGAAGCCCGTGCAGCTGCCCGGC
GCCTACAACGTCAACATCAAGTTGGACATCACCTCCCACAACGAGGACTACACCATCGTGGAACAGTACG
AACGCGCCGAGGGCCGCCACTCCACCGGCGGCATGGACGAGCTGTACAAGTAAAGCGGCCGCGACTCTAG
ATCATAATCAGCCATACCA
