>Addgene plasmid #54994 | mCherry-ATG3-N-18 | addgene partial sequence | sequence record 97663 | mCherry-R 5'-TTGGTCACCTTCAGCTTGG-3'
CCTCGCCCTCGATCTCGAACTCGTGGCCGTTCACGGAGCCCTCCATGTGCACCTTGAAGCGCATGAACTC
CTTGATGATGGCCATGTTATCCTCCTCGCCCTTGCTCACCATGGTGGCGACCGGTCCGCTTCCGCTTCCG
CCGGATGCGCTGCCCATTGTGAAGTGTCTTGTGTAGTCATATTCTATTGTTGGAATGACAGCTTGAACAA
ATTTCAAAAAAATTAAAAGATACATATGAACACCAAGCTCTCCCCCGCCTTCTGCAACTGTCTCAATAAT
TTTCTTCATCACTTCAGCATGCCTGCATGGGTGAACTGAACACATAGGAGGTGGTGGGAGATGAGGATGG
TTTTCAATGGTCACTGTTTTCTTCACATGATCTTGACTGATGTCTTCATACATGTGCTCAACTGTTAAAG
GCTGCCGTTGCTCATCATAGCCAAACAACCATAGCCGTGGTGTCTGGTAATATTTGTCGTAAGTGATGTA
CAGATCGTATGTTCTCGTTTGTAAAATAGCATCTTCACCTCCAGCGTCAGCCTTAGCTTTGCAGGCTTCC
ACTATTTTCCTTGTGTCTAGGGTAGCCTCATCTGTTTCCAACAATCCACTCTCTTCATATTCTTCCATGT
CTGCAGCTTCCCCTTCATCTTCCTCGTCTTCTTCATCACACAGTGCTGAGCAATCTTGGAGTTTTATACT
GTCCTTGCTTTCCAGTGTAATCTCCTTAACTGCTTCAGTAATTCCTGTAATACCTGTGTTGTGATATGTA
TCTACCCATCCCCCATCACCATCATCTTCTTCAATGATAGCTTCCAATTCATCCGAATACTCCATCTGTT
TACACCGCTTGTAGCATGGAACATT
